>Addgene plasmid #56382 | mCitrine-MAP4-C-10 | addgene full sequence | sequence record 208677 | Addgene NGS Result
CGTTACATAACTTACGGTAAATGGCCCGCCTGGCTGACCGCCCAACGACCCCCGCCCATTGACGTCAATA
ATGACGTATGTTCCCATAGTAACGCCAATAGGGACTTTCCATTGACGTCAATGGGTGGAGTATTTACGGT
AAACTGCCCACTTGGCAGTACATCAAGTGTATCATATGCCAAGTACGCCCCCTATTGACGTCAATGACGG
TAAATGGCCCGCCTGGCATTATGCCCAGTACATGACCTTATGGGACTTTCCTACTTGGCAGTACATCTAC
GTATTAGTCATCGCTATTACCATGGTGATGCGGTTTTGGCAGTACATCAATGGGCGTGGATAGCGGTTTG
ACTCACGGGGATTTCCAAGTCTCCACCCCATTGACGTCAATGGGAGTTTGTTTTGGCACCAAAATCAACG
GGACTTTCCAAAATGTCGTAACAACTCCGCCCCATTGACGCAAATGGGCGGTAGGCGTGTACGGTGGGAG
GTCTATATAAGCAGAGCTGGTTTAGTGAACCGTCAGATCCGCTAGCGCTACCGGTCGCCACCATGGTGAG
CAAGGGCGAGGAGCTGTTCACCGGGGTGGTGCCCATCCTGGTCGAGCTGGACGGCGACGTAAACGGCCAC
AAGTTCAGCGTGTCCGGCGAGGGCGAGGGCGATGCCACCTACGGCAAGCTGACCCTGAAGTTCATCTGCA
CCACCGGCAAGCTGCCCGTGCCCTGGCCCACCCTCGTGACCACCTTCGGCTACGGCCTGATGTGCTTCGC
CCGCTACCCCGACCACATGAAGCAGCACGACTTCTTCAAGTCCGCCATGCCCGAAGGCTACGTCCAGGAG
CGCACCATCTTCTTCAAGGACGACGGCAACTACAAGACCCGCGCCGAGGTGAAGTTCGAGGGCGACACCC
TGGTGAACCGCATCGAGCTGAAGGGCATCGACTTCAAGGAGGACGGCAACATCCTGGGGCACAAGCTGGA
GTACAACTACAACAGCCACAACGTCTATATCATGGCCGACAAGCAGAAGAACGGCATCAAGGTGAACTTC
AAGATCCGCCACAACATCGAGGACGGCAGCGTGCAGCTCGCCGACCACTACCAGCAGAACACCCCCATCG
GCGACGGCCCCGTGCTGCTGCCCGACAACCACTACCTGAGCTACCAGTCCAAGCTGAGCAAAGACCCCAA
CGAGAAGCGCGATCACATGGTCCTGCTGGAGTTCGTGACCGCCGCCGGGATCACTCTCGGCATGGACGAG
CTGTACAAGTCCGGACTCAGATCTGGTGGCTCCGCAGGATCCCGGCAAGAAGAAGCAAAGGCTGCTGTAG
GTGTGACTGGAAATGACATCACTACCCCGCCAAACAAGGAGCCACCACCAAGCCCAGAAAAGAAAGCAAA
GCCTTTGGCCACCACTCAACCTGCAAAGACTTCAACATCGAAAGCCAAAACACAGCCCACTTCTCTCCCT
AAGCAACCAGCTCCCACCACCTCTGGTGGGTTGAATAAAAAACCCATGAGCCTCGCCTCAGGCTCAGTGC
CAGCTGCCCCACACAAACGCCCTGCTGCTGCCACTGCTACTGCCAGGCCTTCCACCCTACCTGCCAGAGA
CGTGAAGCCAAAGCCAATTACAGAAGCTAAGGTTGCCGAAAAGCGGACCTCTCCATCCAAGCCTTCATCT
GCCCCAGCCCTCAAACCTGGACCTAAAACCACCCCAACCGTTTCAAAAGCCACATCTCCCTCAACTCTTG
TTTCCACTGGACCAAGTAGTAGAAGTCCAGCTACAACTCTGCCTAAGAGGCCAACCAGCATCAAGACTGA
GGGGAAACCTGCTGATGTCAAAAGGATGACTGCTAAGTCTGCCTCAGCTGACTTGAGTCGCTCAAAGACC
ACCTCTGCCAGTTCTGTGAAGAGAAACACCACTCCCACTGGGGCAGCACCCCCAGCAGGGATGACTTCCA
CTCGAGTCAAGCCCATGTCTGCACCTAGCCGCTCTTCTGGGGCTCTTTCTGTGGACAAGAAGCCCACTTC
CACTAAGCCTAGCTCCTCTGCTCCCAGGGTGAGCCGCCTGGCCACAACTGTTTCTGCCCCTGACCTGAAG
AGTGTTCGCTCCAAGGTCGGCTCTACAGAAAACATCAAACACCAGCCTGGAGGAGGCCGGGCCAAGGTAG
AGAAAAAAACAGAGGCAGCTACCACAGCTGGGAAGCCTGAACCTAATGCAGTCACTAAAGCAGCCGGCTC
CATTGCGAGTGCACAGAAACCGCCTGCTGGGAAAGTCCAGATAGTATCCAAAAAAGTGAGCTACAGTCAT
ATTCAATCCAAGTGTGTTTCCAAGGACAATATTAAGCATGTCCCTGGATGTGGCAATGTTCAGATTCAGA
ACAAGAAAGTGGACATATCCAAGGTCTCCTCCAAGTGTGGGTCCAAAGCTAATATCAAGCACAAGCCTGG
TGGAGGAGATGTCAAGATTGAAAGTCAGAAGTTGAACTTCAAGGAGAAGGCCCAAGCCAAAGTGGGATAG
GGATCCACCGGATCTAGATAACTGATCATAATCAGCCATACCACATTTGTAGAGGTTTTACTTGCTTTAA
AAAACCTCCCACACCTCCCCCTGAACCTGAAACATAAAATGAATGCAATTGTTGTTGTTAACTTGTTTAT
TGCAGCTTATAATGGTTACAAATAAAGCAATAGCATCACAAATTTCACAAATAAAGCATTTTTTTCACTG
CATTCTAGTTGTGGTTTGTCCAAACTCATCAATGTATCTTAACGCGTAAATTGTAAGCGTTAATATTTTG
TTAAAATTCGCGTTAAATTTTTGTTAAATCAGCTCATTTTTTAACCAATAGGCCGAAATCGGCAAAATCC
CTTATAAATCAAAAGAATAGACCGAGATAGGGT
[37 nt withheld, positions 2904-2940]
AAAGAACGTGGACTCCAACGTCAAAGG
[49 nt withheld, positions 2968-3016]
T
[91 nt withheld, positions 3018-3108]
G
[124 nt withheld, positions 3110-3233]
CAGGTGGCACTTTTCGGGGAAATGTGCGCGGAACCCCTATTTGTTTATTTTTCTAAATACATTCAAATAT
GTATCCGCTCATGAGACAATAACCCTGATAAATGCTTCAATAATATTGAAAAAGGAAGAGTCCTGAGGCG
GAAAGAACCAGCTGTGGAATGTGTGTCAGTTAGGGTGTGGAAAGTCCCCAGGCTCCCCAGCAGGCAGAAG
TATGCAAAGCATGCATCTCAATTAGTCAGCAACCAGGTGTGGAAAGTCCCCAGGCTCCCCAGCAGGCAGA
AGTATGCAAAGCATGCATCTCAATTAGTCAGCAACCATAGTCCCGCCCCTAACTCCGCCCATCCCGCCCC
TAACTCCGCCCAGTTCCGCCCATTCTCCGCCCCATGGCTGACTAATTTTTTTTATTTATGCAGAGGCCGA
GGCCGCCTCGGCCTCTGAGCTATTCCAGAAGTAGTGAGGAGGCTTTTTTGGAGGCCTAGGCTTTTGCAAA
GATCGATCAAGAGACAGGATGAGGATCGTTTCGCATGATTGAACAAGATGGATTGCACGCAGGTTCTCCG
GCCGCTTGGGTGGAGAGGCTATTCGGCTATGACTGGGCACAACAGACAATCGGCTGCTCTGATGCCGCCG
TGTTCCGGCTGTCAGCGCAGGGGCGCCCGGTTCTTTTTGTCAAGACCGACCTGTCCGGTGCCCTGAATGA
ACTGCAAGACGAGGCAGCGCGGCTATCGTGGCTGGCCACGACGGGCGTTCCTTGCGCAGCTGTGCTCGAC
GTTGTCACTGAAGCGGGAAGGGACTGGCTGCTATTGGGCGAAGTGCCGGGGCAGGATCTCCTGTCATCTC
ACCTTGCTCCTGCCGAGAAAGTATCCATCATGGCTGATGCAATGCGGCGGCTGCATACGCTTGATCCGGC
TACCTGCCCATTCGACCACCAAGCGAAACATCGCATCGAGCGAGCACGTACTCGGATGGAAGCCGGTCTT
GTCGATCAGGATGATCTGGACGAAGAGCATCAGGGGCTCGCGCCAGCCGAACTGTTCGCCAGGCTCAAGG
CGAGCATGCCCGACGGCGAGGATCTCGTCGTGACCCATGGCGATGCCTGCTTGCCGAATATCATGGTGGA
AAATGGCCGCTTTTCTGGATTCATCGACTGTGGCCGGCTGGGTGTGGCGGACCGCTATCAGGACATAGCG
TTGGCTACCCGTGATATTGCTGAAGAGCTTGGCGGCGAATGGGCTGACCGCTTCCTCGTGCTTTACGGTA
TCGCCGCTCCCGATTCGCAGCGCATCGCCTTCTATCGCCTTCTTGACGAGTTCTTCTGAGCGGGACTCTG
GGGTTCGAAATGACCGACCAAGCGACGCCCAACCTGCCATCACGAGATTTCGATTCCACCGCCGCCTTCT
ATGAAAGGTTGGGCTTCGGAATCGTTTTCCGGGACGCCGGCTGGATGATCCTCCAGCGCGGGGATCTCAT
GCTGGAGTTCTTCGCCCACCCTAGGGGGAGGCTAACTGAAACACGGAAGGAGACAATACCGGAAGGAACC
CGCGCTATGACGGCAATAAAAAGACAGAATAAAACGCACGGTGTTGGGTCGTTTGTTCATAAACGCGGGG
TTCGGTCCCAGGGCTGGCACTCTGTCGATACCCCACCGAGACCCCATTGGGGCCAATACGCCCGCGTTTC
TTCCTTTTCCCCACCCCACCCCCCAAGTTCGGGTGAAGGCCCAGGGCTCGCAGCCAACGTCGGGGCGGCA
GGCCCTGCCATAGCCTCAGGTTACTCATATATACTTTAGATTGATTTAAAACTTCATTTTTAATTTAAAA
GGATCTAGGTGAAGATCCTTTTTGATAATCTCATGACCAAAATCCCTTAACGTGAGTTTTCGTTCCACTG
AGCGTCAGACCCCGTAGAAAAGATCAAAGGATCTTCTTGAGATCCTTTTTTTCTGCGCGTAATCTGCTGC
TTGCAAACAAAAAAACCACCGCTACCAGCGGTGGTTTGTTTGCCGGATCAAGAGCTACCAACTCTTTTTC
CGAAGGTAACTGGCTTCAGCAGAGCGCAGATACCAAATACTGTTCTTCTAGTGTAGCCGTAGTTAGGCCA
CCACTTCAAGAACTCTGTAGCACCGCCTACATACCTCGCTCTGCTAATCCTGTTACCAGTGGCTGCTGCC
AGTGGCGATAAGTCGTGTCTTACCGGGTTGGACTCAAGACGATAGTTACCGGATAAGGCGCAGCGGTCGG
GCTGAACGGGGGGTTCGTGCACACAGCCCAGCTTGGAGCGAACGACCTACACCGAACTGAGATACCTACA
GCGTGAGCTATGAGAAAGCGCCACGCTTCCCGAAGGGAGAAAGGCGGACAGGTATCCGGTAAGCGGCAGG
GTCGGAACAGGAGAGCGCACGAGGGAGCTTCCAGGGGGAAACGCCTGGTATCTTTATAGTCCTGTCGGGT
TTCGCCACCTCTGACTTGAGCGTCGATTTTTGTGATGCTCGTCAGGGGGGCGGAGCCTATGGAAAAACGC
CAGCAACGCGGCCTTTTTACGGTTCCTGGCCTTTTGCTGGCCTTTTGCTCACATGTTCTTTCCTGCGTTA
TCCCCTGATTCTGTGGATAACCGTATTACCGCCATGCATTAGTTATTAATAGTAATCAATTACGGGGTCA
TTAGTTCATAGCCCATATATGGAGTTCCG
Features (pLannotate 1.2.2; 15 found; start..end, strand, type, name):
      1..304     +  enhancer       CMV enhancer: human cytomegalovirus immediate early enhancer
    305..508     +  promoter       CMV promoter: human cytomegalovirus (CMV) immediate early promoter
    553..1269    +  CDS            mCitrine: mCitrine is a basic (constitutively fluorescent) yellow fluorescent protein published in 2001, derived from Aequorea victoria.
   1300..2508    +  CDS            Map4 (fragment): MAP4_MOUSE - Also known as Mtap4. Experimental evidence at protein level: Swiss-Prot protein existence level 1. Non-neuronal microtubule-associated protein. Promotes microtubule assembly. From Mus musculus (Mouse).
   2543..2627    +  CDS            large T antigen (fragment): large T antigen from SV40 (simian virus 40)
   2650..2771    +  polyA_signal   SV40 poly(A) signal: SV40 polyadenylation signal
   2805..3233    -  rep_origin     f1 ori (sequence partly withheld): f1 bacteriophage origin of replication; arrow indicates direction of (+) strand synthesis
   3260..3364    +  promoter       AmpR promoter: bla
   3366..3723    +  promoter       SV40 promoter: SV40 enhancer and early promoter
   3758..4552    +  CDS            NeoR/KanR: aminoglycoside phosphotransferase from Tn5; aph(3')-II (or nptII); confers resistance to neomycin, kanamycin, and G418 (Geneticin®)
   4573..4725    +  CDS            ble (fragment): BLE_KLEPN - Experimental evidence at protein level: Swiss-Prot protein existence level 1. Binding protein with a strong affinity to the bleomycin family of antibiotics. Binds to CL990; an antimitotic-antibiotic compound. From Klebsiella pneumoniae.
   4784..4831    +  polyA_signal   HSV TK poly(A) signal: herpes simplex virus thymidine kinase polyadenylation signal (Cole and Stacy, 1985)
   4922..4938    -  polyA_signal   bGH poly(A) signal (fragment): bovine growth hormone polyadenylation signal
   5160..5748    +  rep_origin     ori: high-copy-number ColE1/pMB1/pBR322/pUC origin of replication
   5863..5922    +  enhancer       CMV enhancer (fragment): human cytomegalovirus immediate early enhancer
