[The description below was written by a language model from this plasmid's Addgene catalogue record and pLannotate feature annotations shown in this document.]
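Description:
mCitrine-MAP4-C-10 is a mammalian expression plasmid built on the mCitrine-C1 backbone, a C1-type fluorescent protein fusion vector, and sequenced at 5,922 nt. It is propagated in E. coli from a high-copy ColE1/pUC-type origin under kanamycin selection. A single Tn5 NeoR/KanR (aminoglycoside phosphotransferase) gene serves both hosts. It sits behind tandem promoters, a bacterial bla-type promoter for kanamycin resistance and the SV40 enhancer/early promoter for G418 resistance in mammalian cells, and is terminated by the HSV TK polyadenylation signal. An f1 origin is also present, which allows single-stranded DNA production. The short ble, bGH poly(A) and SV40 large T antigen fragments in the annotation look like partial homology matches within backbone sequence rather than functional elements.

The expression cassette is driven by the human CMV immediate early enhancer and promoter and ends at the SV40 poly(A) signal. It encodes mCitrine, a yellow Aequorea victoria-derived fluorescent protein, fused at the N-terminus of a fragment of mouse MAP4, a non-neuronal microtubule-associated protein that promotes microtubule assembly. A short gap between the two annotated coding regions is consistent with a linker, which the "10" in the name may refer to, although the record does not say so. The depositor notes that the plasmid does not contain the full MAP4 coding sequence, and the annotated fragment spans about 1.2 kb. Which part of the protein it covers is not stated.

The construct is intended as a localization marker for labeling microtubules in transfected mammalian cells for fluorescence imaging, with recorded excitation and emission maxima of 516 and 529 nm.
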