Addgene plasmid #56382: mCitrine-MAP4-C-10
Purpose: Localization: Microtubules, Excitation: 516, Emission: 529
Depositing lab: Michael Davidson. Depositing organization: Florida State University, Tallahassee.
Backbone
  Vector backbone: mCitrine-C1
  Backbone size w/o insert (bp): 4750
  Vector type: Mammalian Expression
  Selectable markers: Neomycin (select with G418)
Growth in bacteria
  Bacterial resistance: Kanamycin, 50 μg/mL
  Growth temperature: 37°C
  Growth strain: DH5alpha
  Copy number: High Copy
Gene/Insert
  Gene/Insert name: MAP4
  Species: M. musculus (mouse)
  Promoter: CMV
  Tag / fusion protein: mCitrine (N terminal on backbone)
  Cloning method: Unknown
  Sequencing primers: 5′ CMV-F; 3′ SV40pA-R
Terms and licenses: Academic/Nonprofit Terms; Industry Terms
Depositor comments: Excitation = 516; Emission = 529 Please note that this plasmid does not contain the full MAP4 coding sequence
How to cite: mCitrine-MAP4-C-10 was a gift from Michael Davidson (Addgene plasmid # 56382 ; http://n2t.net/addgene:56382 ; RRID:Addgene_56382)
