>Addgene plasmid #56382 | mCitrine-MAP4-C-10 | addgene partial sequence | sequence record 132310 | EGFP-C 5'-CATGGTCCTGCTGGAGTTCGTG-3'
AGTCCGGACTCAGATCTGGTGGCTCCGCAGGATCCCGGCAAGAAGAAGCAAAGGCTGCTGTAGGTGTGAC
TGGAAATGACATCACTACCCCGCCAAACAAGGAGCCACCACCAAGCCCAGAAAAGAAAGCAAAGCCTTTG
GCCACCACTCAACCTGCAAAGACTTCAACATCGAAAGCCAAAACACAGCCCACTTCTCTCCCTAAGCAAC
CAGCTCCCACCACCTCTGGTGGGTTGAATAAAAAACCCATGAGCCTCGCCTCAGGCTCAGTGCCAGCTGC
CCCACACAAACGCCCTGCTGCTGCCACTGCTACTGCCAGGCCTTCCACCCTACCTGCCAGAGACGTGAAG
CCAAAGCCAATTACAGAAGCTAAGGTTGCCGAAAAGCGGACCTCTCCATCCAAGCCTTCATCTGCCCCAG
CCCTCAAACCTGGACCTAAAACCACCCCAACCGTTTCAAAAGCCACATCTCCCTCAACTCTTGTTTCCAC
TGGACCAAGTAGTAGAAGTCCAGCTACAACTCTGCCTAAGAGGCCAACCAGCATCAAGACTGAGGGGAAA
CCTGCTGATGTCAAAAGGATGACTGCTAAGTCTGCCTCAGCTGACTTGAGTCGCTCAAAGACCACCTCTG
CCAGTTCTGTGAAGAGAAACACCACTCCCACTGGGGCAGCACCCCCAGCAGGGATGACTTCCACTCGAGT
CAAGCCCATGTCTGCACCTAGCCGCTCTTCTGGGGCTCTTTCTGTGGACA
