>Addgene plasmid #56382 | mCitrine-MAP4-C-10 | depositor partial sequence | sequence record 132311 | mCitrine-MAP4-C-10 sequence 2051 bps
AACGTCAGATCCGCTAGCGCTACCGGTCGCCACCATGGTGAGCAAGGGCGAGGAGCTGTTCACCGGGGTG
GTGCCCATCCTGGTCGAGCTGGACGGCGACGTAAACGGCCACAAGTTCAGCGTGTCCGGCGAGGGCGAGG
GCGATGCCACCTACGGCAAGCTGACCCTGAAGTTCATCTGCACCACCGGCAAGCTGCCCGTGCCCTGGCC
CACCCTCGTGACCACCTTCGGCTACGGCCTGATGTGCTTCGCCCGCTACCCCGACCACATGAAGCAGCAC
GACTTCTTCAAGTCCGCCATGCCCGAAGGCTACGTCCAGGAGCGCACCATCTTCTTCAAGGACGACGGCA
ACTACAAGACCCGCGCCGAGGTGAAGTTCGAGGGCGACACCCTGGTGAACCGCATCGAGCTGAAGGGCAT
CGACTTCAAGGAGGACGGCAACATCCTGGGGCACAAGCTGGAGTACAACTACAACAGCCACAACGTCTAT
ATCATGGCCGACAAGCAGAAGAACGGCATCAAGGTGAACTTCAAGATCCGCCACAACATCGAGGACGGCA
GCGTGCAGCTCGCCGACCACTACCAGCAGAACACCCCCATCGGCGACGGCCCCGTGCTGCTGCCCGACAA
CCACTACCTGAGCTACCAGTCCAAGCTGAGCAAAGACCCCAACGAGAAGCGCGATCACATGGTCCTGCTG
GAGTTCGTGACCGCCGCCGGGATCACTCTCGGCATGGACGAGCTGTACAAGTCCGGACTCAGATCTGGTG
GCTCCGCAGGATCCCGGCAAGAAGAAGCAAAGGCTGCTGTAGGTGTGACTGGAAATGACATCACTACCCC
GCCAAACAAGGAGCCACCACCAAGCCCAGAAAAGAAAGCAAAGCCTTTGGCCACCACTCAACCTGCAAAG
ACTTCAACATCGAAAGCCAAAACACAGCCCACTTCTCTCCCTAAGCAACCAGCTCCCACCACCTCTGGTG
GGTTGAATAAAAAACCCATGAGCCTCGCCTCAGGCTCAGTGCCAGCTGCCCCACACAAACGCCCTGCTGC
TGCCACTGCTACTGCCAGGCCTTCCACCCTACCTGCCAGAGACGTGAAGCCAAAGCCAATTACAGAAGCT
AAGGTTGCCGAAAAGCGGACCTCTCCATCCAAGCCTTCATCTGCCCCAGCCCTCAAACCTGGACCTAAAA
CCACCCCAACCGTTTCAAAAGCCACATCTCCCTCAACTCTTGTTTCCACTGGACCAAGTAGTAGAAGTCC
AGCTACAACTCTGCCTAAGAGGCCAACCAGCATCAAGACTGAGGGGAAACCTGCTGATGTCAAAAGGATG
ACTGCTAAGTCTGCCTCAGCTGACTTGAGTCGCTCAAAGACCACCTCTGCCAGTTCTGTGAAGAGAAACA
CCACTCCCACTGGGGCAGCACCCCCAGCAGGGATGACTTCCACTCGAGTCAAGCCCATGTCTGCACCTAG
CCGCTCTTCTGGGGCTCTTTCTGTGGACAAGAAGCCCACTTCCACTAAGCCTAGCTCCTCTGCTCCCAGG
GTGAGCCGCCTGGCCACAACTGTTTCTGCCCCTGACCTGAAGAGTGTTCGCTCCAAGGTCGGCTCTACAG
AAAACATCAAACACCAGCCTGGAGGAGGCCGGGCCAAGGTAGAGAAAAAAACAGAGGCAGCTACCACAGC
TGGGAAGCCTGAACCTAATGCAGTCACTAAAGCAGCCGGCTCCATTGCGAGTGCACAGAAACCGCCTGCT
GGGAAAGTCCAGATAGTATCCAAAAAAGTGAGCTACAGTCATATTCAATCCAAGTGTGTTTCCAAGGACA
ATATTAAGCATGTCCCTGGATGTGGCAATGTTCAGATTCAGAACAAGAAAGTGGACATATCCAAGGTCTC
CTCCAAGTGTGGGTCCAAAGCTAATATCAAGCACAAGCCTGGTGGAGGAGATGTCAAGATTGAAAGTCAG
AAGTTGAACTTCAAGGAGAAGGCCCAAGCCAAAGTGGGATAGGGATCCACCGGATCTAGATAACTGATCA
TAATCAGCCATACCACATTTG
